Addgene plasmid #175094: pCI-neo VPS51-13Myc
Purpose: 13Myc tagged VPS51 is expressed in mammalian cells
Depositing lab: Juan Bonifacino. Depositing organization: National Institute of Child Health and Human Development (NICHD). Publication: A neurodevelopmental disorder caused by mutations in the VPS51 subunit of the GARP and EARP complexes. Gershlick DC, Ishida M, Jones JR, Bellomo A, Bonifacino JS, Everman DB. Hum Mol Genet. 2019 May 1;28(9):1548-1560. doi: 10.1093/hmg/ddy423. PubMed 30624672.
Backbone
  Vector backbone: pCI-neo
  Backbone size w/o insert (bp): 5456
  Total vector size (bp): 8354
  Vector type: Mammalian Expression
Growth in bacteria
  Bacterial resistance: Ampicillin, 100 μg/mL
  Growth temperature: 37°C
  Growth strain: DH5alpha
  Copy number: High Copy
Gene/Insert
  Gene/Insert name: VPS51
  Species: H. sapiens (human)
  Insert size (bp): 2346
  Entrez Gene: VPS51 (a.k.a. ANG2, ANG3, C11orf2, C11orf3, FFR, PCH13)
  Promoter: CMV
  Tag / fusion protein: 13Myc (C terminal on insert)
  Cloning method: Restriction Enzyme; 5′ cloning site EcoRI (unknown if destroyed); 3′ cloning site SalI (unknown if destroyed)
  Sequencing primers: 5′ CCACTCCCAGTTCAATTACAGCTC
Terms and licenses: Academic/Nonprofit Terms; Industry Terms: Not Available to Industry
How to cite: pCI-neo VPS51-13Myc was a gift from Juan Bonifacino (Addgene plasmid # 175094 ; http://n2t.net/addgene:175094 ; RRID:Addgene_175094)
