[The description below was written by a language model from this plasmid's Addgene catalogue record and pLannotate feature annotations shown in this document.]
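Description:
pCI-neo VPS51-13Myc is a mammalian expression plasmid of about 8.35 kb, built on the pCI-neo backbone, that produces human VPS51 carrying a C-terminal array of thirteen tandem Myc epitopes. It is maintained in E. coli as a high-copy plasmid through a ColE1/pUC-type origin and selected with ampicillin via the β-lactamase gene. An f1 origin is also present, which would permit single-stranded DNA production. For mammalian cells the backbone carries a separate cassette in which the SV40 enhancer/early promoter drives the neomycin phosphotransferase gene, followed by a synthetic polyadenylation signal, so stably transfected cells can be selected with G418.

The expression unit begins with the human cytomegalovirus immediate-early enhancer and promoter, followed by a chimeric β-globin/immunoglobulin heavy chain intron, which generally improves processing and yield of the transcript. A T7 promoter sits just upstream of the insert and could support in vitro transcription. The 2,346 bp VPS51 coding sequence, cloned between EcoRI and SalI sites, runs after a short linker into the 13xMyc tag, and the transcript is terminated by an SV40 polyadenylation signal. The small lacZα, rop, bom, T3 promoter and large T antigen fragments in the annotation are backbone remnants rather than functional elements.

VPS51 is a subunit of the GARP and EARP tethering complexes, which act in retrograde transport from endosomes to the trans-Golgi network and in endosomal recycling. The multimerised Myc tag gives sensitive detection by immunoblotting, immunofluorescence or immunoprecipitation. The associated publication concerns a neurodevelopmental disorder caused by VPS51 mutations, which fits use of the construct to study VPS51 expression, localisation and complex assembly.
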