Features (pLannotate 1.2.2; 20 found; start..end, strand, type, name):
    140..517     +  enhancer       CMV enhancer: human cytomegalovirus immediate early enhancer
    518..729     +  promoter       CMV promoter: human cytomegalovirus (CMV) immediate early promoter
    890..1022    +  intron         chimeric intron: chimera between introns from human β-globin and immunoglobulin heavy chain genes
   1067..1085    +  promoter       T7 promoter: promoter for bacteriophage T7 RNA polymerase
   1108..3453    +  CDS            VPS51: VPS51_HUMAN - Also known as ANG2, C11orf2, C11orf3, FFR. Experimental evidence at protein level: Swiss-Prot protein existence level 1. Acts as component of the GARP complex that is involved in retrograde transport from early and late endosomes to the trans-Golgi network (TGN). The GARP complex is required for the maintenance of protein retrieval from endosomes to the TGN, acid hydrolase sorting, lysosome function, endosomal cholesterol traffic and autophagy. VPS51 participates in retrograde transport of acid hydrolase receptors, likely by promoting tethering and SNARE-dependent fusion of endos
   3478..3975    +  CDS            13xMyc: 13 tandem Myc epitope tags
   4021..4038    -  promoter       T3 promoter (fragment): promoter for bacteriophage T3 RNA polymerase
   4056..4177    -  polyA_signal   SV40 poly(A) signal: SV40 polyadenylation signal
   4200..4268    -  CDS            large T antigen (fragment): large T antigen from SV40 (simian virus 40)
   4292..4359    +  CDS            lacZα (fragment): LacZα fragment of β-galactosidase; lacZ fragment
   4363..4791    +  rep_origin     f1 ori (sequence partly withheld): f1 bacteriophage origin of replication; arrow indicates direction of (+) strand synthesis
   4819..4870    -  misc_feature   bom (fragment): basis of mobility region from pBR322
   4935..5292    +  promoter       SV40 promoter: SV40 enhancer and early promoter
   5343..6134    +  CDS            neo: KKA2_KLEPN - Also known as kan, nptII. Experimental evidence at protein level: Swiss-Prot protein existence level 1. Resistance to kanamycin, neomycin, paromomycin, ribostamycin, butirosin and gentamicin B. From Klebsiella pneumoniae.
   6201..6249    +  polyA_signal   poly(A) signal: synthetic polyadenylation signal
   6269..6323    -  misc_feature   bom (fragment): basis of mobility region from pBR322
   6425..6460    -  CDS            rop (fragment): Rop protein, which maintains plasmids at low copy number; rop
   6555..6659    +  promoter       AmpR promoter: bla
   6660..7520    +  CDS            AmpR: β-lactamase; bla; confers resistance to ampicillin, carbenicillin, and related antibiotics
   7691..8279    +  rep_origin     ori: high-copy-number ColE1/pMB1/pBR322/pUC origin of replication
>Addgene plasmid #175094 | pCI-neo VPS51-13Myc | addgene full sequence | sequence record 348370 | Addgene NGS Result
TCAATATTGGCCATTAGCCATATTATTCATTGGTTATATAGCATAAATCAATATTGGCTATTGGCCATTG
CATACGTTGTATCTATATCATAATATGTACATTTATATTGGCTCATGTCCAATATGACCGCCATGTTGGC
ATTGATTATTGACTAGTTATTAATAGTAATCAATTACGGGGTCATTAGTTCATAGCCCATATATGGAGTT
CCGCGTTACATAACTTACGGTAAATGGCCCGCCTGGCTGACCGCCCAACGACCCCCGCCCATTGACGTCA
ATAATGACGTATGTTCCCATAGTAACGCCAATAGGGACTTTCCATTGACGTCAATGGGTGGAGTATTTAC
GGTAAACTGCCCACTTGGCAGTACATCAAGTGTATCATATGCCAAGTCCGCCCCCTATTGACGTCAATGA
CGGTAAATGGCCCGCCTGGCATTATGCCCAGTACATGACCTTACGGGACTTTCCTACTTGGCAGTACATC
TACGTATTAGTCATCGCTATTACCATGGTGATGCGGTTTTGGCAGTACACCAATGGGCGTGGATAGCGGT
TTGACTCACGGGGATTTCCAAGTCTCCACCCCATTGACGTCAATGGGAGTTTGTTTTGGCACCAAAATCA
ACGGGACTTTCCAAAATGTCGTAACAACTGCGATCGCCCGCCCCGTTGACGCAAATGGGCGGTAGGCGTG
TACGGTGGGAGGTCTATATAAGCAGAGCTCGTTTAGTGAACCGTCAGATCACTAGAAGCTTTATTGCGGT
AGTTTATCACAGTTAAATTGCTAACGCAGTCAGTGCTTCTGACACAACAGTCTCGAACTTAAGCTGCAGT
GACTCTCTTAAGGTAGCCTTGCAGAAGTTGGTCGTGAGGCACTGGGCAGGTAAGTATCAAGGTTACAAGA
CAGGTTTAAGGAGACCAATAGAAACTGGGCTTGTCGAGACAGAGAAGACTCTTGCGTTTCTGATAGGCAC
CTATTGGTCTTACTGACATCCACTTTGCCTTTCTCTCCACAGGTGTCCACTCCCAGTTCAATTACAGCTC
TTAAGGCTAGAGTACTTAATACGACTCACTATAGGCTAGCCTCGAGAATTCGCCACCATGGCCGCAGCCG
CAGCGGCAGGGCCTAGTCCAGGAAGCGGACCAGGAGACTCCCCAGAAGGACCCGAAGGGGAGGCACCGGA
AAGGAGACGCAAGGCTCACGGTATGCTCAAACTGTATTATGGGCTGTCAGAAGGCGAGGCTGCAGGGAGA
CCAGCTGGCCCAGACCCTCTGGACCCGACCGATCTGAACGGAGCTCATTTTGATCCTGAAGTTTACTTGG
ATAAACTTAGACGAGAATGCCCTCTCGCACAACTGATGGACTCAGAAACTGACATGGTGCGACAGATTAG
AGCTCTCGACTCTGATATGCAAACTCTCGTTTACGAAAACTACAACAAGTTCATTTCTGCAACAGACACT
ATTAGGAAGATGAAAAATGACTTTCGCAAGATGGAAGATGAAATGGATAGACTGGCTACGAACATGGCGG
TGATTACCGATTTTTCCGCGCGAATATCCGCGACACTGCAAGACCGACATGAGCGAATTACAAAACTCGC
AGGCGTCCACGCCTTGCTTAGGAAGCTCCAGTTCCTGTTTGAGCTCCCAAGTCGCCTGACAAAATGTGTA
GAGCTTGGCGCTTATGGACAAGCTGTTAGATACCAGGGAAGGGCACAGGCAGTACTCCAGCAATACCAGC
ACTTGCCGTCCTTCCGCGCTATACAAGATGATTGTCAGGTCATTACTGCCCGCCTTGCTCAGCAGCTTAG
ACAGAGGTTCCGGGAAGGAGGGAGTGGGGCACCGGAACAAGCGGAGTGTGTGGAGTTGTTGTTGGCCCTG
GGGGAGCCCGCCGAGGAACTTTGTGAGGAATTTCTGGCCCACGCGAGGGGAAGGCTTGAGAAAGAATTGC
GAAACCTCGAGGCTGAGTTGGGACCAAGCCCCCCAGCCCCAGACGTGCTGGAATTTACTGACCACGGTGG
CTCCGGATTTGTGGGAGGGCTTTGCCAGGTCGCCGCGGCCTATCAAGAATTGTTCGCCGCCCAAGGTCCA
GCGGGCGCCGAAAAACTTGCCGCATTTGCTAGACAGCTTGGATCCCGATATTTCGCATTGGTAGAGAGGA
GACTCGCGCAAGAACAAGGTGGTGGAGACAATAGTCTTCTCGTAAGAGCTCTTGATAGGTTTCATCGGCG
CTTGAGGGCACCTGGTGCCCTGCTTGCTGCCGCCGGACTTGCCGACGCCGCCACTGAAATAGTCGAGCGG
GTTGCGCGAGAGCGCCTGGGCCATCACCTTCAGGGCTTGAGAGCAGCGTTCCTGGGGTGTCTTACAGATG
TCAGGCAAGCACTCGCCGCCCCGAGGGTCGCGGGTAAGGAAGGTCCTGGTCTCGCTGAACTCTTGGCGAA
TGTGGCTTCATCAATTCTTTCACATATTAAGGCAAGTCTGGCTGCGGTTCACCTGTTTACGGCAAAGGAG
GTAAGCTTTTCAAACAAGCCTTACTTCCGGGGTGAGTTCTGCAGTCAGGGTGTCCGTGAGGGCCTCATCG
TGGGCTTCGTCCACTCTATGTGCCAGACGGCTCAGAGCTTCTGCGACAGCCCTGGGGAGAAGGGGGGTGC
CACACCACCTGCCCTGCTCCTGCTGCTCTCCCGCCTCTGCCTGGACTACGAGACGGCCACCATCTCCTAC
ATCCTCACTCTCACTGATGAACAGTTTCTGGTGCAGGATCAGTTCCCAGTGACGCCCGTGAGCACGCTGT
GTGCAGAGGCCAGGGAAACGGCGCGGCGGCTGCTGACCCACTACGTGAAGGTGCAGGGCCTGGTCATATC
ACAGATGCTGCGCAAGAGCGTGGAGACTCGCGACTGGCTCAGCACTCTGGAGCCCCGGAATGTGCGGGCC
GTCATGAAGCGGGTGGTGGAGGATACCACCGCCATCGACGTGCAGGTGGGGCTCCTGTACGAAGAGGGTG
TTCGCAAGGCCCAGAGCAGCGACTCCAGCAAGAGGACTTTCTCCGTGTACAGCAGCTCTCGGCAGCAGGG
CCGCTACGCCCCCAGCTATACCCCCAGTGCCCCGATGGACACCAACCTCTTGAGCAATATCCAGAAGCTA
TTCTCTGAACGTATTGATGTGTTCAGCCCTGTGGAGTTCAACAAGGTGTCGGTGCTGACCGGCATCATCA
AGATCAGCCTGAAGACGCTGCTGGAGTGTGTGCGGCTGCGCACCTTTGGGCGCTTCGGGCTGCAGCAGGT
GCAAGTGGACTGCCACTTTCTGCAGCTCTACCTGTGGCGTTTTGTGGCCGACGAAGAACTCGTGCACTTG
CTGCTGGACGAAGTGGTGGCCTCTGCTGCCCTGCGCTGCCCAGACCCTGTGCCCATGGAGCCCAGTGTGG
TTGAGGTCATCTGCGAGCGCGGCGTCGACCCCGGGATAATTAACGGTGAACAAAAATTAATCTCCGAGGA
AGACTTGAACGGTGAACAAAAATTAATCTCAGAAGAAGACTTGAACGGACTCGACGGTGAACAAAAGTTG
ATTTCTGAAGAAGATTTGAACGGTGAACAAAAGCTAATCTCCGAGGAAGACTTGAACGGTGAACAAAAAT
TAATCTCAGAAGAAGACTTGAACGGACTCGACGGTGAACAAAAGTTGATTTCTGAAGAAGATTTGAACGG
TGAACAAAAGCTAATCTCCGAGGAAGACTTGAACGGTGAACAAAAATTAATCTCAGAAGAAGACTTGAAC
GGACTCGACGGTGAACAAAAGTTGATTTCTGAAGAAGATTTGAACGGTGAACAAAAGCTAATCTCCGAGG
AAGACTTGAACGGTGAACAAAAATTAATCTCAGAAGAAGACTTGAACGGACTCGACGGTGAACAAAAGTT
GATTTCTGAAGAAGATTTGAACGGTGAACAAAAGCTAATCTCCGAGGAAGACTTGAACGGTGAACAAAAA
TTAATCAATCACTAGTGATGCGGCCGCTTCCCTTTAGTGAGGGTTAATGCTTCGAGCAGACATGATAAGA
TACATTGATGAGTTTGGACAAACCACAACTAGAATGCAGTGAAAAAAATGCTTTATTTGTGAAATTTGTG
ATGCTATTGCTTTATTTGTAACCATTATAAGCTGCAATAAACAAGTTAACAACAACAATTGCATTCATTT
TATGTTTCAGGTTCAGGGGGAGATGTGGGAGGTTTTTTAAAGCAAGTAAAACCTCTACAAATGTGGTAAA
ATCCGATAAGGATCGATCCGGGCTGGCGTAATAGCGAAGAGGCCCGCACCGATCGCCCTTCCCAACAGTT
GCGCAGCCTGAATGGCGAATGG
[124 nt withheld, positions 4363-4486]
C
[91 nt withheld, positions 4488-4578]
A
[49 nt withheld, positions 4580-4628]
CCTTTGACGTTGGAGTCCACGTTCTTT
[37 nt withheld, positions 4656-4692]
ACCCTATCTCGGTCTATTCTTTTGATTTATAAGGGATTTTGCCGATTTCGGCCTATTGGTTAAAAAATGA
GCTGATTTAACAAAAATTTAACGCGAATTTTAACAAAATATTAACGCTTACAATTTCCTGATGCGGTATT
TTCTCCTTACGCATCTGTGCGGTATTTCACACCGCATACGCGGATCTGCGCAGCACCATGGCCTGAAATA
ACCTCTGAAAGAGGAACTTGGTTAGGTACCTTCTGAGGCGGAAAGAACCAGCTGTGGAATGTGTGTCAGT
TAGGGTGTGGAAAGTCCCCAGGCTCCCCAGCAGGCAGAAGTATGCAAAGCATGCATCTCAATTAGTCAGC
AACCAGGTGTGGAAAGTCCCCAGGCTCCCCAGCAGGCAGAAGTATGCAAAGCATGCATCTCAATTAGTCA
GCAACCATAGTCCCGCCCCTAACTCCGCCCATCCCGCCCCTAACTCCGCCCAGTTCCGCCCATTCTCCGC
CCCATGGCTGACTAATTTTTTTTATTTATGCAGAGGCCGAGGCCGCCTCGGCCTCTGAGCTATTCCAGAA
GTAGTGAGGAGGCTTTTTTGGAGGCCTAGGCTTTTGCAAAAAGCTTGATTCTTCTGACACAACAGTCTCG
AACTTAAGGCTAGAGCCACCATGATTGAACAAGATGGATTGCACGCAGGTTCTCCGGCCGCTTGGGTGGA
GAGGCTATTCGGCTATGACTGGGCACAACAGACAATCGGCTGCTCTGATGCCGCCGTGTTCCGGCTGTCA
GCGCAGGGGCGCCCGGTTCTTTTTGTCAAGACCGACCTGTCCGGTGCCCTGAATGAACTGCAGGACGAGG
CAGCGCGGCTATCGTGGCTGGCCACGACGGGCGTTCCTTGCGCAGCTGTGCTCGACGTTGTCACTGAAGC
GGGAAGGGACTGGCTGCTATTGGGCGAAGTGCCGGGGCAGGATCTCCTGTCATCTCACCTTGCTCCTGCC
GAGAAAGTATCCATCATGGCTGATGCAATGCGGCGGCTGCATACGCTTGATCCGGCTACCTGCCCATTCG
ACCACCAAGCGAAACATCGCATCGAGCGAGCACGTACTCGGATGGAAGCCGGTCTTGTCGATCAGGATGA
TCTGGACGAAGAGCATCAGGGGCTCGCGCCAGCCGAACTGTTCGCCAGGCTCAAGGCGCGCATGCCCGAC
GGCGAGGATCTCGTCGTGACCCATGGCGATGCCTGCTTGCCGAATATCATGGTGGAAAATGGCCGCTTTT
CTGGATTCATCGACTGTGGCCGGCTGGGTGTGGCGGACCGCTATCAGGACATAGCGTTGGCTACCCGTGA
TATTGCTGAAGAGCTTGGCGGCGAATGGGCTGACCGCTTCCTCGTGCTTTACGGTATCGCCGCTCCCGAT
TCGCAGCGCATCGCCTTCTATCGCCTTCTTGACGAGTTCTTCTGAGCGGGACTCTGGGGTTCGAAATGAC
CGACCAAGCGACGCCCAACCTGCCATCACGATGGCCGCAATAAAATATCTTTATTTTCATTACATCTGTG
TGTTGGTTTTTTGTGTGAATCGATAGCGATAAGGATCCGCGTATGGTGCACTCTCAGTACAATCTGCTCT
GATGCCGCATAGTTAAGCCAGCCCCGACACCCGCCAACACCCGCTGACGCGCCCTGACGGGCTTGTCTGC
TCCCGGCATCCGCTTACAGACAAGCTGTGACCGTCTCCGGGAGCTGCATGTGTCAGAGGTTTTCACCGTC
ATCACCGAAACGCGCGAGACGAAAGGGCCTCGTGATACGCCTATTTTTATAGGTTAATGTCATGATAATA
ATGGTTTCTTAGACGTCAGGTGGCACTTTTCGGGGAAATGTGCGCGGAACCCCTATTTGTTTATTTTTCT
AAATACATTCAAATATGTATCCGCTCATGAGACAATAACCCTGATAAATGCTTCAATAATATTGAAAAAG
GAAGAGTATGAGTATTCAACATTTCCGTGTCGCCCTTATTCCCTTTTTTGCGGCATTTTGCCTTCCTGTT
TTTGCTCACCCAGAAACGCTGGTGAAAGTAAAAGATGCTGAAGATCAGTTGGGTGCACGAGTGGGTTACA
TCGAACTGGATCTCAACAGCGGTAAGATCCTTGAGAGTTTTCGCCCCGAAGAACGTTTTCCAATGATGAG
CACTTTTAAAGTTCTGCTATGTGGCGCGGTATTATCCCGTATTGACGCCGGGCAAGAGCAACTCGGTCGC
CGCATACACTATTCTCAGAATGACTTGGTTGAGTACTCACCAGTCACAGAAAAGCATCTTACGGATGGCA
TGACAGTAAGAGAATTATGCAGTGCTGCCATAACCATGAGTGATAACACTGCGGCCAACTTACTTCTGAC
AACGATCGGAGGACCGAAGGAGCTAACCGCTTTTTTGCACAACATGGGGGATCATGTAACTCGCCTTGAT
CGTTGGGAACCGGAGCTGAATGAAGCCATACCAAACGACGAGCGTGACACCACGATGCCTGTAGCAATGG
CAACAACGTTGCGCAAACTATTAACTGGCGAACTACTTACTCTAGCTTCCCGGCAACAATTAATAGACTG
GATGGAGGCGGATAAAGTTGCAGGACCACTTCTGCGCTCGGCCCTTCCGGCTGGCTGGTTTATTGCTGAT
AAATCTGGAGCCGGTGAGCGTGGGTCTCGCGGTATCATTGCAGCACTGGGGCCAGATGGTAAGCCCTCCC
GTATCGTAGTTATCTACACGACGGGGAGTCAGGCAACTATGGATGAACGAAATAGACAGATCGCTGAGAT
AGGTGCCTCACTGATTAAGCATTGGTAACTGTCAGACCAAGTTTACTCATATATACTTTAGATTGATTTA
AAACTTCATTTTTAATTTAAAAGGATCTAGGTGAAGATCCTTTTTGATAATCTCATGACCAAAATCCCTT
AACGTGAGTTTTCGTTCCACTGAGCGTCAGACCCCGTAGAAAAGATCAAAGGATCTTCTTGAGATCCTTT
TTTTCTGCGCGTAATCTGCTGCTTGCAAACAAAAAAACCACCGCTACCAGCGGTGGTTTGTTTGCCGGAT
CAAGAGCTACCAACTCTTTTTCCGAAGGTAACTGGCTTCAGCAGAGCGCAGATACCAAATACTGTTCTTC
TAGTGTAGCCGTAGTTAGGCCACCACTTCAAGAACTCTGTAGCACCGCCTACATACCTCGCTCTGCTAAT
CCTGTTACCAGTGGCTGCTGCCAGTGGCGATAAGTCGTGTCTTACCGGGTTGGACTCAAGACGATAGTTA
CCGGATAAGGCGCAGCGGTCGGGCTGAACGGGGGGTTCGTGCACACAGCCCAGCTTGGAGCGAACGACCT
ACACCGAACTGAGATACCTACAGCGTGAGCTATGAGAAAGCGCCACGCTTCCCGAAGGGAGAAAGGCGGA
CAGGTATCCGGTAAGCGGCAGGGTCGGAACAGGAGAGCGCACGAGGGAGCTTCCAGGGGGAAACGCCTGG
TATCTTTATAGTCCTGTCGGGTTTCGCCACCTCTGACTTGAGCGTCGATTTTTGTGATGCTCGTCAGGGG
GGCGGAGCCTATGGAAAAACGCCAGCAACGCGGCCTTTTTACGGTTCCTGGCCTTTTGCTGGCCTTTTGC
TCACATGGCTCGACAGATCT
